Addgene plasmid #15865: pISH-Venus
Depositing lab: Peter Mombaerts. Depositing organization: Rockefeller University. Publication: Expression of nonclassical class I major histocompatibility genes defines a tripartite organization of the mouse vomeronasal system. Ishii T, Mombaerts P. J Neurosci. 2008 Mar 5. 28(10):2332-41. 10.1523/JNEUROSCI.4807-07.2008 PubMed 18322080.
Backbone
  Vector backbone: pGEM-T Easy
  Backbone size w/o insert (bp): 3015
Growth in bacteria
  Bacterial resistance: Ampicillin, 100 μg/mL
  Growth temperature: 37°C
  Growth strain: DH5alpha
  Copy number: High Copy
Gene/Insert
  Gene/Insert name: Venus
  Insert size (bp): 720
  Cloning method: Restriction Enzyme
  Sequencing primers: 5′ SP6; 3′ T7
Terms and licenses: Academic/Nonprofit Terms; Industry Terms: Not Available to Industry
Depositor comments: SpeI digestion and T7 RNA polymerase for antisense probe
How to cite: pISH-Venus was a gift from Peter Mombaerts (Addgene plasmid # 15865 ; http://n2t.net/addgene:15865 ; RRID:Addgene_15865)
