[The description below was written by a language model from this plasmid's Addgene catalogue record.]
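Description:
pISH-Venus is a small bacterial cloning plasmid built on the pGEM-T Easy backbone (about 3.0 kb) that carries a roughly 720 bp insert corresponding to Venus, a yellow fluorescent protein variant derived from GFP. It is maintained at high copy number in standard E. coli cloning strains under ampicillin selection. The record provides no feature table, so the exact insert boundaries and the restriction sites used for cloning are not stated.

The plasmid is not designed to express Venus protein. It is a template for in vitro transcription of riboprobes, as the "ISH" in its name suggests. In pGEM-T Easy, the cloning site is flanked by opposing SP6 and T7 bacteriophage RNA polymerase promoters, so either strand of the insert can be transcribed into RNA. The listed sequencing primers (SP6 on the 5′ side, T7 on the 3′ side) place the Venus sequence so that T7 reads it in the antisense direction. The depositor's comment confirms this, noting that linearisation with SpeI followed by T7 RNA polymerase transcription yields the antisense probe. Cutting on the far side of the insert gives a run-off transcript of defined length that is complementary to Venus mRNA.

Such a probe detects Venus transcripts by in situ hybridisation in tissue from animals or cells carrying a Venus reporter. The associated publication examined gene expression patterns in the mouse vomeronasal system, which is consistent with using the probe to locate Venus-expressing cells in gene-targeted or transgenic mice, although the record does not detail the specific experiments.
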