>Addgene plasmid #15865 | pISH-Venus | depositor partial sequence | sequence record 8403 | Author sequence
ATGGTGAGCAAGGGCGAGGAGCTGTTCACCGGGGTGGTGCCCATCCTGGTCGAGCTGGACGGCGACGTAA
ACGGCCACAAGTTCAGCGTGTCCGGCGAGGGCGAGGGCGATGCCACCTACGGCAAGCTGACCCTGAAGCT
GATCTGCACCACCGGCAAGCTGCCCGTGCCCTGGCCCACCCTCGTGACCACCCTGGGCTACGGCCTGCAG
TGCTTCGCCCGCTACCCCGACCACATGAAGCAGCACGACTTCTTCAAGTCCGCCATGCCCGAAGGCTACG
TCCAGGAGCGCACCATCTTCTTCAAGGACGACGGCAACTACAAGACCCGCGCCGAGGTGAAGTTCGAGGG
CGACACCCTGGTGAACCGCATCGAGCTGAAGGGCATCGACTTCAAGGAGGACGGCAACATCCTGGGGCAC
AAGCTGGAGTACAACTACAACAGCCACAACGTCTATATCACCGCCGACAAGCAGAAGAACGGCATCAAGG
CCAACTTCAAGATCCGCCACAACATCGAGGACGGCGGCGTGCAGCTCGCCGACCACTACCAGCAGAACAC
CCCCATCGGCGACGGCCCCGTGCTGCTGCCCGACAACCACTACCTGAGCTACCAGTCCGCCCTGAGCAAA
GACCCCAACGAGAAGCGCGATCACATGGTCCTGCTGGAGTTCGTGACCGCCGCCGGGATCACTCTCGGCA
TGGACGAGCTGTACAAGTAA
