>Addgene plasmid #15865 | pISH-Venus | addgene partial sequence | sequence record 22600 | T7 5'-TAATACGACTCACTATAGGG-3'
GATTCGATTTTACTTGTACAGCTCGTCCATGCCGAGAGTGATCCCGGCGGCGGTCACGAACTCCAGCAGG
ACCATGTGATCGCGCTTCTCGTTGGGGTCTTTGCTCAGGGCGGACTGGTAGCTCAGGTAGTGGTTGTCGG
GCAACAGCACGGGGCCGTCTCCGATGGGGGTGTTCTGCTGGTAGTGGTCGGCGAGCTGCACGCCGCCGTC
CTCGATGTTGTGGCGGATCTTGAAGTTGGACTTGATGCCGTTCTTCTGCTTGTCGGCGGTGATATAGACG
TTGTGGCTGTTGTAGTTGTACTCCAGCTTGTGCCCCAGGATGTTGCCGTCCTCCTTGAAGTCTATGCCCT
TCACCTCGATGCGGTTCACCAGGGTGTCGCCCTCGAACTTCACCTCGGCGCGGGTCTTGTAGTTGCCGTC
GTCCTTGAAGAAGATGGTGCGCTCCTGGACGTAACCTTCGGGCATGGCGGACTTGAAGAAGTCGTGCTGC
TTCATGTGGTCAGGGTAGCGGGCGAATCACTGCAGGCCGTAGCCCAAAGTGGTCACGATGGTGGGCCAAG
GCACGGGCAGCTT
